>Addgene plasmid #158445 | pDONR221-CTSS | addgene full sequence | sequence record 308884 | Addgene NGS Result
CTTTCCTGCGTTATCCCCTGATTCTGTGGATAACCGTATTACCGCCTTTGAGTGAGCTGATACCGCTCGC
CGCAGCCGAACGACCGAGCGCAGCGAGTCAGTGAGCGAGGAAGCGGAAGAGCGCCCAATACGCAAACCGC
CTCTCCCCGCGCGTTGGCCGATTCATTAATGCAGCTGGCACGACAGGTTTCCCGACTGGAAAGCGGGCAG
TGAGCGCAACGCAATTAATACGCGTACCGCTAGCCAGGAAGAGTTTGTAGAAACGCAAAAAGGCCATCCG
TCAGGATGGCCTTCTGCTTAGTTTGATGCCTGGCAGTTTATGGCGGGCGTCCTGCCCGCCACCCTCCGGG
CCGTTGCTTCACAACGTTCAAATCCGCTCCCGGCGGATTTGTCCTACTCAGGAGAGCGTTCACCGACAAA
CAACAGATAAAACGAAAGGCCCAGTCTTCCGACTGAGCCTTTCGTTTTATTTGATGCCTGGCAGTTCCCT
ACTCTCGCGTTAACGCTAGCATGGATGTTTTCCCAGTCACGACGTTGTAAAACGACGGCCAGTCTTAAGC
TCGGGCCCCAAATAATGATTTTATTTTGACTGATAGTGACCTGTTCGTTGCAACAAATTGATGAGCAATG
CTTTTTTATAATGCCAACTTTGTACAAAAAAGCAGGCTACAAAATGAAACGGCTGGTTTGTGTGCTCTTG
GTGTGCTCCTCTGCAGTGGCACAGTTGCATAAAGATCCTACCCTGGATCACCACTGGCATCTCTGGAAGA
AAACCTATGGCAAACAATACAAGGAAAAGAATGAAGAAGCAGTACGACGTCTCATCTGGGAAAAGAATCT
AAAGTTTGTGATGCTTCACAACCTGGAGCATTCAATGGGAATGCACTCATACGATCTGGGCATGAACCAC
CTGGGAGACATGACCAGTGAAGAAGTGATGTCTTTGATGAGTTCCCTGAGAGTTCCCAGCCAGTGGCAGA
GAAATATCACATATAAGTCAAACCCTAATCGAATATTGCCTGATTCTGTGGACTGGAGAGAGAAAGGGTG
TGTTACTGAAGTGAAATATCAAGGTTCTTGTGGTGCTTGCTGGGCTTTCAGTGCTGTGGGGGCCCTGGAA
GCACAGCTGAAGCTGAAAACAGGAAAGCTGGTGTCTCTCAGTGCCCAGAACCTGGTGGATTGCTCAACTG
AAAAATATGGAAACAAAGGCTGCAATGGTGGCTTCATGACAACGGCTTTCCAGTACATCATTGATAACAA
GGGCATCGACTCAGACGCTTCCTATCCCTACAAAGCCATGGATCAGAAATGTCAATATGACTCAAAATAT
CGTGCTGCCACATGTTCAAAGTACACTGAACTTCCTTATGGCAGAGAAGATGTCCTGAAAGAAGCTGTGG
CCAATAAAGGCCCAGTGTCTGTTGGTGTAGATGCGCGTCATCCTTCTTTCTTCCTCTACAGAAGTGGTGT
CTACTATGAACCATCCTGTACTCAGAATGTGAATCATGGTGTACTTGTGGTTGGCTATGGTGATCTTAAT
GGGAAAGAATACTGGCTTGTGAAAAACAGCTGGGGCCACAACTTTGGTGAAGAAGGATATATTCGGATGG
CAAGAAATAAAGGAAATCATTGTGGGATTGCTAGCTTTCCCTCTTACCCAGAAATCTAGAACCCAGCTTT
CTTGTACAAAGTTGGCATTATAAGAAAGCATTGCTTATCAATTTGTTGCAACGAACAGGTCACTATCAGT
CAAAATAAAATCATTATTTGCCATCCAGCTGATATCCCCTATAGTGAGTCGTATTACATGGTCATAGCTG
TTTCTTGGCAGCTCTGGCCCGTGTCTCAAAATCTCTGATGTTACATTGCACAAGATAAAAATATATCATC
ATGAACAATAAAACTGTCTGCTTACATAAACAGTAATACAAGGGGTGTTATGAGCCATATTCAACGGGAA
ACGTCGAGGCCGCGATTAAATTCCAACATGGATGCTGATTTATATGGGTATAAATGGGCTCGCGATAATG
TCGGGCAATCAGGTGCGACAATCTATCGCTTGTATGGGAAGCCCGATGCGCCAGAGTTGTTTCTGAAACA
TGGCAAAGGTAGCGTTGCCAATGATGTTACAGATGAGATGGTCAGACTAAACTGGCTGACGGAATTTATG
CCTCTTCCGACCATCAAGCATTTTATCCGTACTCCTGATGATGCATGGTTACTCACCACTGCGATCCCCG
GAAAAACAGCATTCCAGGTATTAGAAGAATATCCTGATTCAGGTGAAAATATTGTTGATGCGCTGGCAGT
GTTCCTGCGCCGGTTGCATTCGATTCCTGTTTGTAATTGTCCTTTTAACAGCGATCGCGTATTTCGTCTC
GCTCAGGCGCAATCACGAATGAATAACGGTTTGGTTGATGCGAGTGATTTTGATGACGAGCGTAATGGCT
GGCCTGTTGAACAAGTCTGGAAAGAAATGCATAAACTTTTGCCATTCTCACCGGATTCAGTCGTCACTCA
TGGTGATTTCTCACTTGATAACCTTATTTTTGACGAGGGGAAATTAATAGGTTGTATTGATGTTGGACGA
GTCGGAATCGCAGACCGATACCAGGATCTTGCCATCCTATGGAACTGCCTCGGTGAGTTTTCTCCTTCAT
TACAGAAACGGCTTTTTCAAAAATATGGTATTGATAATCCTGATATGAATAAATTGCAGTTTCATTTGAT
GCTCGATGAGTTTTTCTAATCAGAATTGGTTAATTGGTTGTAACACTGGCAGAGCATTACGCTGACTTGA
CGGGACGGCGCAAGCTCATGACCAAAATCCCTTAACGTGAGTTACGCGTCGTTCCACTGAGCGTCAGACC
CCGTAGAAAAGATCAAAGGATCTTCTTGAGATCCTTTTTTTCTGCGCGTAATCTGCTGCTTGCAAACAAA
AAAACCACCGCTACCAGCGGTGGTTTGTTTGCCGGATCAAGAGCTACCAACTCTTTTTCCGAAGGTAACT
GGCTTCAGCAGAGCGCAGATACCAAATACTGTTCTTCTAGTGTAGCCGTAGTTAGGCCACCACTTCAAGA
ACTCTGTAGCACCGCCTACATACCTCGCTCTGCTAATCCTGTTACCAGTGGCTGCTGCCAGTGGCGATAA
GTCGTGTCTTACCGGGTTGGACTCAAGACGATAGTTACCGGATAAGGCGCAGCGGTCGGGCTGAACGGGG
GGTTCGTGCACACAGCCCAGCTTGGAGCGAACGACCTACACCGAACTGAGATACCTACAGCGTGAGCTAT
GAGAAAGCGCCACGCTTCCCGAAGGGAGAAAGGCGGACAGGTATCCGGTAAGCGGCAGGGTCGGAACAGG
AGAGCGCACGAGGGAGCTTCCAGGGGGAAACGCCTGGTATCTTTATAGTCCTGTCGGGTTTCGCCACCTC
TGACTTGAGCGTCGATTTTTGTGATGCTCGTCAGGGGGGCGGAGCCTATGGAAAAACGCCAGCAACGCGG
CCTTTTTACGGTTCCTGGCCTTTTGCTGGCCTTTTGCTCACATGTT
Features (pLannotate 1.2.2; 10 found; start..end, strand, type, name):
    121..213     +  CDS            lacI (fragment): lac repressor; lacI; The lac repressor binds to the lac operator to inhibit transcription in E. coli. This inhibition can be relieved by adding lactose or isopropyl-β-D-thiogalactopyranoside (IPTG).
    268..295     -  terminator     rrnB T2 terminator: transcription terminator T2 from the E. coli rrnB gene
    427..470     +  terminator     rrnB T1 terminator: Escherichia coli rrnB; transcription terminator T1 from the E. coli rrnB gene
    517..553     -  CDS            lacZα (fragment): LacZα fragment of β-galactosidase; lacZ fragment
    569..668     +  protein_bind   attL1: mutant version of attL; recombination site for the Gateway® LR reaction LR Clonase™
    674..1666    +  CDS            CTSS: CATS_HUMAN - Experimental evidence at protein level: Swiss-Prot protein existence level 1. Thiol protease. Key protease responsible for the removal of the invariant chain from MHC class II molecules and MHC class II antigen presentation (PubMed:30612035). The bond-specificity of this proteinase is in part similar to the specificities of cathepsin L. From Homo sapiens (Human).
   1671..1770    -  protein_bind   attL2: mutant version of attL; recombination site for the Gateway® LR reaction LR Clonase™
   1788..1806    -  promoter       T7 promoter: promoter for bacteriophage T7 RNA polymerase
   1940..2749    +  CDS            KanR: aminoglycoside phosphotransferase; aph(3')-Ia; confers resistance to kanamycin in bacteria or G418 (Geneticin®) in eukaryotes
   2896..3484    +  rep_origin     ori: high-copy-number ColE1/pMB1/pBR322/pUC origin of replication
