[The description below was written by a language model from this plasmid's Addgene catalogue record and pLannotate feature annotations shown in this document.]
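Description:
pDONR221-CTSS is a Gateway entry clone built on the pDONR221 backbone, carrying the human cathepsin S (CTSS) coding sequence. It is a small bacterial plasmid (about 3.5 kb in the sequenced record) that replicates in E. coli from a high-copy ColE1/pUC-type origin and is selected with kanamycin through an aminoglycoside phosphotransferase (KanR) gene. The record lists a recombination-tolerant E. coli strain as the propagation host.

The CTSS open reading frame, roughly 1 kb, encodes a thiol protease known for removing the invariant chain from MHC class II molecules during antigen presentation. It sits between attL1 and attL2 sites, the configuration produced by a BP reaction into a pDONR vector. These sites allow directional transfer of the insert into any attR-containing destination vector by an LR Clonase reaction. No tags, reporters or eukaryotic promoters are annotated, so the plasmid is a shuttle for the coding sequence, not an expression construct in itself. Upstream of attL1, the rrnB T1 and T2 terminators insulate the cloning region from read-through transcription. A T7 promoter lies just beyond attL2, pointing back toward the insert. Short lacI and lacZα fragments are backbone remnants with no evident function here. M13 forward and reverse priming sites flank the cassette for sequence verification.

The depositor's note about recombination refers mainly to the lentiviral pLEX307 destination backbone and its LTRs, which this entry vector does not contain. It also mentions occasional rearrangement between the Gateway sites and recommends confirming insert length and plasmid size. The typical use is as a source clone for moving CTSS into expression vectors of choice.
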