Addgene plasmid #158445: pDONR221-CTSS
Purpose: Gateway Cloning compatible entry vector for the human CTSS gene.
Depositing lab: Alejandro Chavez & Sho Iketani. Depositing organization: Columbia University.
Backbone
  Vector backbone: pDONR221
  Vector type: Gateway entry vector
Growth in bacteria
  Bacterial resistance: Kanamycin, 50 μg/mL
  Growth temperature: 30°C
  Growth strain: NEB Stable
  Copy number: High Copy
Gene/Insert
  Gene/Insert name: CTSS
  Species: H. sapiens (human)
  Entrez Gene: CTSS
  Cloning method: Gateway Cloning
  Sequencing primers: 5′ M13F; 3′ M13R
Terms and licenses: Academic/Nonprofit Terms; Industry Terms: Not Available to Industry
Depositor comments: The authors have noticed that recombination within the pLEX307 backbone can occur. All users are advised to sequence the vectors and restriction digest them and run them on a gel to ensure they show the expected full length insert and plasmid size. In cases where recombination has occurred, it is typically between the viral LTR elements in the vector, although recombination between the gateway cloning sites has also been observed.
How to cite: pDONR221-CTSS was a gift from Alejandro Chavez & Sho Iketani (Addgene plasmid # 158445 ; http://n2t.net/addgene:158445 ; RRID:Addgene_158445)
